Addgene plasmid #217758: pKSR1-CA3-GS-mRFP1 (C-KSR-GS)
Purpose: Fluorescent reporter for ceramide (mammalian expression)
Depositing lab: Paula Nunes-Hasler. Depositing organization: University of Geneva. Publication: Development of Genetically Encoded Fluorescent KSR1-Based Probes to Track Ceramides during Phagocytosis. Girik V, van Ek L, Dentand Quadri I, Azam M, Cruz Cobo M, Mandavit M, Riezman I, Riezman H, Gavin AC, Nunes-Hasler P. Int J Mol Sci. 2024 Mar 5;25(5):2996. doi: 10.3390/ijms25052996. PubMed 38474242.
Backbone
  Vector backbone: pmRFP-N1
  Backbone manufacturer: Clonetech
  Backbone size w/o insert (bp): 4600
  Total vector size (bp): 4691
  Modifications to backbone: Site directed mutagenesis of pKSR1-CA3-mRFP
  Vector type: Mammalian Expression
  Selectable markers: Neomycin (select with G418)
Growth in bacteria
  Bacterial resistance: Kanamycin, 50 μg/mL
  Growth temperature: 37°C
  Growth strain: DH5alpha
  Copy number: Unknown
Gene/Insert
  Gene/Insert name: Kinase suppressor of ras 1 CA3 domain (alt name: KSR1)
  Species: H. sapiens (human)
  Insert size (bp): 321
  Mutation: CA3 domain aa 317-400 with GGSSGGGGA linker
  GenBank ID: XM_047436985
  Entrez Gene: KSR1 (a.k.a. KSR, RSU2)
  Promoter: CMV
  Tag / fusion protein: mRFP (C terminal on backbone)
  Cloning method: Other
  Sequencing primers: 5′ CAACGGGACTTTCCAAAATG; 3′ GGTTCAGGGGGAGGTGTG
Terms and licenses: Academic/Nonprofit Terms; Industry Terms: Not Available to Industry
How to cite: pKSR1-CA3-GS-mRFP1 (C-KSR-GS) was a gift from Paula Nunes-Hasler (Addgene plasmid # 217758 ; http://n2t.net/addgene:217758 ; RRID:Addgene_217758)
