[The description below was written by a language model from this plasmid's Addgene catalogue record and pLannotate feature annotations shown in this document.]
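Description:
pKSR1-CA3-GS-mRFP1 (C-KSR-GS) is a mammalian expression plasmid built on the pmRFP-N1 backbone that encodes a genetically encoded fluorescent probe for ceramide. The payload is a short fragment of human kinase suppressor of Ras 1 (KSR1), the CA3 domain spanning residues 317–400, fused at its C terminus to the monomeric red fluorescent protein mRFP1 supplied by the backbone. According to the record, the plasmid was derived by site-directed mutagenesis of a parental pKSR1-CA3-mRFP construct, and the domain is joined to a flexible glycine/serine-rich linker. In the feature table a residual multiple cloning site fragment also lies between the KSR1 and mRFP1 coding regions. Expression is driven by the human cytomegalovirus immediate early enhancer and promoter and terminated by an SV40 polyadenylation signal.

The rest of the plasmid follows the standard N1-type layout. A high-copy ColE1/pUC origin supports replication in E. coli, and an f1 origin is also present. A single Tn5 aminoglycoside phosphotransferase gene (NeoR/KanR) sits behind both a bacterial promoter and the SV40 enhancer/early promoter and is followed by an HSV TK polyadenylation signal, so it provides kanamycin selection in bacteria and G418 selection in transfected mammalian cells. The other short annotated fragments (large T antigen, ble, bGH poly(A)) look like partial annotation matches rather than functional parts. The sequenced record is 4,936 nt, somewhat longer than the catalogue total of 4,691 bp. The associated work used such KSR1-based probes to follow ceramide distribution in live cells, in particular during phagocytosis.
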