Features (pLannotate 1.2.2; 16 found; start..end, strand, type, name):
     16..319     +  enhancer       CMV enhancer: human cytomegalovirus immediate early enhancer
    320..523     +  promoter       CMV promoter: human cytomegalovirus (CMV) immediate early promoter
    540..812     +  CDS            KSR1 (fragment): KSR1_HUMAN - Also known as KSR. Experimental evidence at protein level: Swiss-Prot protein existence level 1. Part of a multiprotein signaling complex which promotes phosphorylation of Raf family members and activation of downstream MAP kinases (By similarity). Independently of its kinase activity, acts as MAP2K1/MEK1 and MAP2K2/MEK2-dependent allosteric activator of BRAF; upon binding to MAP2K1/MEK1 or MAP2K2/MEK2, dimerizes with BRAF and promotes BRAF-mediated phosphorylation of MAP2K1/MEK1 and/or MAP2K2/MEK2 (PubMed:29433126). Promotes activation of MAPK1 and/or MAPK3, both in response to E
    839..871     +  misc_feature   MCS (fragment): multiple cloning site
    879..1556    +  CDS            mRFP1: monomeric derivative of DsRed (Campbell et al., 2002) mammalian codon-optimized
   1573..1656    +  CDS            large T antigen (fragment): large T antigen from SV40 (simian virus 40)
   1679..1800    +  polyA_signal   SV40 poly(A) signal: SV40 polyadenylation signal
   1834..2262    -  rep_origin     f1 ori (sequence partly withheld): f1 bacteriophage origin of replication; arrow indicates direction of (+) strand synthesis
   2289..2393    +  promoter       AmpR promoter: bla
   2395..2752    +  promoter       SV40 promoter: SV40 enhancer and early promoter
   2787..3581    +  CDS            NeoR/KanR: aminoglycoside phosphotransferase from Tn5; aph(3')-II (or nptII); confers resistance to neomycin, kanamycin, and G418 (Geneticin®)
   3602..3754    +  CDS            ble (fragment): BLE_KLEPN - Experimental evidence at protein level: Swiss-Prot protein existence level 1. Binding protein with a strong affinity to the bleomycin family of antibiotics. Binds to CL990; an antimitotic-antibiotic compound. From Klebsiella pneumoniae.
   3813..3860    +  polyA_signal   HSV TK poly(A) signal: herpes simplex virus thymidine kinase polyadenylation signal (Cole and Stacy, 1985)
   3951..3967    -  polyA_signal   bGH poly(A) signal (fragment): bovine growth hormone polyadenylation signal
   4189..4777    +  rep_origin     ori: high-copy-number ColE1/pMB1/pBR322/pUC origin of replication
   4892..4936    +  enhancer       CMV enhancer (fragment): human cytomegalovirus immediate early enhancer
>Addgene plasmid #217758 | pKSR1-CA3-GS-mRFP1 (C-KSR-GS) | addgene full sequence | sequence record 435791 | Addgene NGS Result
ATATATGGAGTTCCGCGTTACATAACTTACGGTAAATGGCCCGCCTGGCTGACCGCCCAACGACCCCCGC
CCATTGACGTCAATAATGACGTATGTTCCCATAGTAACGCCAATAGGGACTTTCCATTGACGTCAATGGG
TGGAGTATTTACGGTAAACTGCCCACTTGGCAGTACATCAAGTGTATCATATGCCAAGTACGCCCCCTAT
TGACGTCAATGACGGTAAATGGCCCGCCTGGCATTATGCCCAGTACATGACCTTATGGGACTTTCCTACT
TGGCAGTACATCTACGTATTAGTCATCGCTATTACCATGGTGATGCGGTTTTGGCAGTACATCAATGGGC
GTGGATAGCGGTTTGACTCACGGGGATTTCCAAGTCTCCACCCCATTGACGTCAATGGGAGTTTGTTTTG
GCACCAAAATCAACGGGACTTTCCAAAATGTCGTAACAACTCCGCCCCATTGACGCAAATGGGCGGTAGG
CGTGTACGGTGGGAGGTCTATATAAGCAGAGCTGGTTTAGTGAACCGTCAGATCCGCTAGCGCCACCATG
GGGAACCGCATTGATGACGTCTCCTCGATGAGGTTTGATCTCTCGCATGGATCCCCACAGATGGTACGGA
GGGATATCGGGCTGTCGGTGACGCACAGGTTCTCCACCAAGTCCTGGCTGTCGCAGGTCTGCCACGTGTG
CCAGAAGAGCATGATATTTGGAGTGAAGTGCAAGCATTGCAGGTTGAAGTGTCACAACAAATGTACCAAA
GAAGCCCCTGCCTGTAGAATATCCTTCCTGCCACTAACTCGGGGCGGTTCCTCTGGTGGTGGTGGTGCGT
CGACGGTACCGCGGGCCCGGGATCCACCGGTCGCCACCATGGCCTCCTCCGAGGACGTCATCAAGGAGTT
CATGCGCTTCAAGGTGCGCATGGAGGGCTCCGTGAACGGCCACGAGTTCGAGATCGAGGGCGAGGGCGAG
GGCCGCCCCTACGAGGGCACCCAGACCGCCAAGCTGAAGGTGACCAAGGGCGGCCCCCTGCCCTTCGCCT
GGGACATCCTGTCCCCTCAGTTCCAGTACGGCTCCAAGGCCTACGTGAAGCACCCCGCCGACATCCCCGA
CTACTTGAAGCTGTCCTTCCCCGAGGGCTTCAAGTGGGAGCGCGTGATGAACTTCGAGGACGGCGGCGTG
GTGACCGTGACCCAGGACTCCTCCCTGCAGGACGGCGAGTTCATCTACAAGGTGAAGCTGCGCGGCACCA
ACTTCCCCTCCGACGGCCCCGTAATGCAGAAGAAGACCATGGGCTGGGAGGCCTCCACCGAGCGGATGTA
CCCCGAGGACGGCGCCCTGAAGGGCGAGATCAAGATGAGGCTGAAGCTGAAGGACGGCGGCCACTACGAC
GCCGAGGTCAAGACCACCTACATGGCCAAGAAGCCCGTGCAGCTGCCCGGCGCCTACAAGACCGACATCA
AGCTGGACATCACCTCCCACAACGAGGACTACACCATCGTGGAACAGTACGAGCGCGCCGAGGGCCGCCA
CTCCACCGGCGCCTAAAGCGGCCGCGACTCTAGATCATAATCAGCCATACCACATTTGTAGAGGTTTTAC
TTGCTTTAAAAAACCTCCCACACCTCCCCCTGAACCTGAAACATAAAATGAATGCAATTGTTGTTGTTAA
CTTGTTTATTGCAGCTTATAATGGTTACAAATAAAGCAATAGCATCACAAATTTCACAAATAAAGCATTT
TTTTCACTGCATTCTAGTTGTGGTTTGTCCAAACTCATCAATGTATCTTAAGGCGTAAATTGTAAGCGTT
AATATTTTGTTAAAATTCGCGTTAAATTTTTGTTAAATCAGCTCATTTTTTAACCAATAGGCCGAAATCG
GCAAAATCCCTTATAAATCAAAAGAATAGACCGAGATAGGGT
[37 nt withheld, positions 1933-1969]
AAAGAACGTGGACTCCAACGTCAAAGG
[49 nt withheld, positions 1997-2045]
T
[91 nt withheld, positions 2047-2137]
G
[124 nt withheld, positions 2139-2262]
CAGGTGGCACTTTTCGGGGAAATGTGCGCGGAACCCCTATTTGTTTATTTTTCTAAATACATTCAAATAT
GTATCCGCTCATGAGACAATAACCCTGATAAATGCTTCAATAATATTGAAAAAGGAAGAGTCCTGAGGCG
GAAAGAACCAGCTGTGGAATGTGTGTCAGTTAGGGTGTGGAAAGTCCCCAGGCTCCCCAGCAGGCAGAAG
TATGCAAAGCATGCATCTCAATTAGTCAGCAACCAGGTGTGGAAAGTCCCCAGGCTCCCCAGCAGGCAGA
AGTATGCAAAGCATGCATCTCAATTAGTCAGCAACCATAGTCCCGCCCCTAACTCCGCCCATCCCGCCCC
TAACTCCGCCCAGTTCCGCCCATTCTCCGCCCCATGGCTGACTAATTTTTTTTATTTATGCAGAGGCCGA
GGCCGCCTCGGCCTCTGAGCTATTCCAGAAGTAGTGAGGAGGCTTTTTTGGAGGCCTAGGCTTTTGCAAA
GATCGATCAAGAGACAGGATGAGGATCGTTTCGCATGATTGAACAAGATGGATTGCACGCAGGTTCTCCG
GCCGCTTGGGTGGAGAGGCTATTCGGCTATGACTGGGCACAACAGACAATCGGCTGCTCTGATGCCGCCG
TGTTCCGGCTGTCAGCGCAGGGGCGCCCGGTTCTTTTTGTCAAGACCGACCTGTCCGGTGCCCTGAATGA
ACTGCAAGACGAGGCAGCGCGGCTATCGTGGCTGGCCACGACGGGCGTTCCTTGCGCAGCTGTGCTCGAC
GTTGTCACTGAAGCGGGAAGGGACTGGCTGCTATTGGGCGAAGTGCCGGGGCAGGATCTCCTGTCATCTC
ACCTTGCTCCTGCCGAGAAAGTATCCATCATGGCTGATGCAATGCGGCGGCTGCATACGCTTGATCCGGC
TACCTGCCCATTCGACCACCAAGCGAAACATCGCATCGAGCGAGCACGTACTCGGATGGAAGCCGGTCTT
GTCGATCAGGATGATCTGGACGAAGAGCATCAGGGGCTCGCGCCAGCCGAACTGTTCGCCAGGCTCAAGG
CGAGCATGCCCGACGGCGAGGATCTCGTCGTGACCCATGGCGATGCCTGCTTGCCGAATATCATGGTGGA
AAATGGCCGCTTTTCTGGATTCATCGACTGTGGCCGGCTGGGTGTGGCGGACCGCTATCAGGACATAGCG
TTGGCTACCCGTGATATTGCTGAAGAGCTTGGCGGCGAATGGGCTGACCGCTTCCTCGTGCTTTACGGTA
TCGCCGCTCCCGATTCGCAGCGCATCGCCTTCTATCGCCTTCTTGACGAGTTCTTCTGAGCGGGACTCTG
GGGTTCGAAATGACCGACCAAGCGACGCCCAACCTGCCATCACGAGATTTCGATTCCACCGCCGCCTTCT
ATGAAAGGTTGGGCTTCGGAATCGTTTTCCGGGACGCCGGCTGGATGATCCTCCAGCGCGGGGATCTCAT
GCTGGAGTTCTTCGCCCACCCTAGGGGGAGGCTAACTGAAACACGGAAGGAGACAATACCGGAAGGAACC
CGCGCTATGACGGCAATAAAAAGACAGAATAAAACGCACGGTGTTGGGTCGTTTGTTCATAAACGCGGGG
TTCGGTCCCAGGGCTGGCACTCTGTCGATACCCCACCGAGACCCCATTGGGGCCAATACGCCCGCGTTTC
TTCCTTTTCCCCACCCCACCCCCCAAGTTCGGGTGAAGGCCCAGGGCTCGCAGCCAACGTCGGGGCGGCA
GGCCCTGCCATAGCCTCAGGTTACTCATATATACTTTAGATTGATTTAAAACTTCATTTTTAATTTAAAA
GGATCTAGGTGAAGATCCTTTTTGATAATCTCATGACCAAAATCCCTTAACGTGAGTTTTCGTTCCACTG
AGCGTCAGACCCCGTAGAAAAGATCAAAGGATCTTCTTGAGATCCTTTTTTTCTGCGCGTAATCTGCTGC
TTGCAAACAAAAAAACCACCGCTACCAGCGGTGGTTTGTTTGCCGGATCAAGAGCTACCAACTCTTTTTC
CGAAGGTAACTGGCTTCAGCAGAGCGCAGATACCAAATACTGTTCTTCTAGTGTAGCCGTAGTTAGGCCA
CCACTTCAAGAACTCTGTAGCACCGCCTACATACCTCGCTCTGCTAATCCTGTTACCAGTGGCTGCTGCC
AGTGGCGATAAGTCGTGTCTTACCGGGTTGGACTCAAGACGATAGTTACCGGATAAGGCGCAGCGGTCGG
GCTGAACGGGGGGTTCGTGCACACAGCCCAGCTTGGAGCGAACGACCTACACCGAACTGAGATACCTACA
GCGTGAGCTATGAGAAAGCGCCACGCTTCCCGAAGGGAGAAAGGCGGACAGGTATCCGGTAAGCGGCAGG
GTCGGAACAGGAGAGCGCACGAGGGAGCTTCCAGGGGGAAACGCCTGGTATCTTTATAGTCCTGTCGGGT
TTCGCCACCTCTGACTTGAGCGTCGATTTTTGTGATGCTCGTCAGGGGGGCGGAGCCTATGGAAAAACGC
CAGCAACGCGGCCTTTTTACGGTTCCTGGCCTTTTGCTGGCCTTTTGCTCACATGTTCTTTCCTGCGTTA
TCCCCTGATTCTGTGGATAACCGTATTACCGCCATGCATTAGTTATTAATAGTAATCAATTACGGGGTCA
TTAGTTCATAGCCC
