>Addgene plasmid #217758 | pKSR1-CA3-GS-mRFP1 (C-KSR-GS) | depositor partial sequence | sequence record 425004 | CMV promoter, insert up to SV40 poly A signal
CGTTACATAACTTACGGTAAATGGCCCGCCTGGCTGACCGCCCAACGACCCCCGCCCATTGACGTCAATA
ATGACGTATGTTCCCATAGTAACGCCAATAGGGACTTTCCATTGACGTCAATGGGTGGAGTATTTACGGT
AAACTGCCCACTTGGCAGTACATCAAGTGTATCATATGCCAAGTACGCCCCCTATTGACGTCAATGACGG
TAAATGGCCCGCCTGGCATTATGCCCAGTACATGACCTTATGGGACTTTCCTACTTGGCAGTACATCTAC
GTATTAGTCATCGCTATTACCATGGTGATGCGGTTTTGGCAGTACATCAATGGGCGTGGATAGCGGTTTG
ACTCACGGGGATTTCCAAGTCTCCACCCCATTGACGTCAATGGGAGTTTGTTTTGGCACCAAAATCAACG
GGACTTTCCAAAATGTCGTAACAACTCCGCCCCATTGACGCAAATGGGCGGTAGGCGTGTACGGTGGGAG
GTCTATATAAGCAGAGCTGGTTTAGTGAACCGTCAGATCCGCTAGCGCCACCATGGGGAACCGCATTGAT
GACGTCTCCTCGATGAGGTTTGATCTCTCGCATGGATCCCCACAGATGGTACGGAGGGATATCGGGCTGT
CGGTGACGCACAGGTTCTCCACCAAGTCCTGGCTGTCGCAGGTCTGCCACGTGTGCCAGAAGAGCATGAT
ATTTGGAGTGAAGTGCAAGCATTGCAGGTTGAAGTGTCACAACAAATGTACCAAAGAAGCCCCTGCCTGT
AGAATATCCTTCCTGCCACTAACTCGGGGCGGTTCCTCTGGTGGTGGTGGTGCGTCGACGGTACCGCGGG
CCCGGGATCCACCGGTCGCCACCATGGCCTCCTCCGAGGACGTCATCAAGGAGTTCATGCGCTTCAAGGT
GCGCATGGAGGGCTCCGTGAACGGCCACGAGTTCGAGATCGAGGGCGAGGGCGAGGGCCGCCCCTACGAG
GGCACCCAGACCGCCAAGCTGAAGGTGACCAAGGGCGGCCCCCTGCCCTTCGCCTGGGACATCCTGTCCC
CTCAGTTCCAGTACGGCTCCAAGGCCTACGTGAAGCACCCCGCCGACATCCCCGACTACTTGAAGCTGTC
CTTCCCCGAGGGCTTCAAGTGGGAGCGCGTGATGAACTTCGAGGACGGCGGCGTGGTGACCGTGACCCAG
GACTCCTCCCTGCAGGACGGCGAGTTCATCTACAAGGTGAAGCTGCGCGGCACCAACTTCCCCTCCGACG
GCCCCGTAATGCAGAAGAAGACCATGGGCTGGGAGGCCTCCACCGAGCGGATGTACCCCGAGGACGGCGC
CCTGAAGGGCGAGATCAAGATGAGGCTGAAGCTGAAGGACGGCGGCCACTACGACGCCGAGGTCAAGACC
ACCTACATGGCCAAGAAGCCCGTGCAGCTGCCCGGCGCCTACAAGACCGACATCAAGCTGGACATCACCT
CCCACAACGAGGACTACACCATCGTGGAACAGTACGAGCGCGCCGAGGGCCGCCACTCCACCGGCGCCTA
AAGCGGCCGCGACTCTAGATCATAATCAGCCATACCACATTTGTAGAGGTTTTACTTGCTTTAAAAAACC
TCCCACACCTCCCCCTGAACCTGAAACATAAAATGAATGCAATTGTTGTTGTTAACTTGTTTATTGCAGC
TTATAATGGTTACAAATAAAGCAATAGCATCACAAATTTCACAAATAAAGCATTTTTTTCACTGCATTCT
AGTTGTGGTTTGTCCAAACTCATCAATGTATCTTA
